Addgene plasmid #45497: pNkx-GFP
Depositing lab: Sean Wu. Depositing organization: Massachusetts General Hospital. Publication: Developmental origin of a bipotential myocardial and smooth muscle cell precursor in the mammalian heart. Wu SM, Fujiwara Y, Cibulsky SM, Clapham DE, Lien CL, Schultheiss TM, Orkin SH. Cell. 2006 Dec 15;127(6):1137-50. Epub 2006 Nov 22. 10.1016/j.cell.2006.10.028 PubMed 17123591.
Backbone
  Vector backbone: pEGFP-1
  Backbone manufacturer: Clontech
  Backbone size w/o insert (bp): 4151
  Total vector size (bp): 6766
  Vector type: Mammalian Expression
  Selectable markers: Neomycin (select with G418)
Growth in bacteria
  Bacterial resistance: Kanamycin, 50 μg/mL
  Growth temperature: 37°C
  Growth strain: DH5alpha
  Copy number: Unknown
Gene/Insert
  Gene/Insert name: 2.5kb mouse Nkx2.5 enhancer and promoter fragment
  Species: M. musculus (mouse)
  Insert size (bp): 2500
  GenBank ID: NC_000083.6
  Entrez Gene: Nkx2-5 (a.k.a. Csx, Nkx-2.5, Nkx2.5, tinman)
  Promoter: 2.5kb Nkx2.5 enhancer and promoter fragment
  Tag / fusion protein: EGFP (C terminal on backbone)
  Cloning method: Restriction Enzyme; 5′ cloning site SacI (not destroyed); 3′ cloning site KpnI (not destroyed)
  Sequencing primers: 5′ pBR322ori-F; 3′ EGFP-N; SV40-pA-R
Resource information
  A portion of this plasmid was derived from a plasmid made by: 2.1 kb murine Nkx2.5 enhancer fragment from Dr. Eric Olson, UT Southwestern, Dallas, TX, by MTA with Children's Hospital, Boston, MA.
Terms and licenses: Academic/Nonprofit Terms; Industry Terms: Not Available to Industry
Depositor comments: Alternate plasmid name: Nkx2.5 cardiac enhancer-base promoter-eGFP The full plasmid sequence is approximate and may not be entirely accurate.
How to cite: pNkx-GFP was a gift from Sean Wu (Addgene plasmid # 45497 ; http://n2t.net/addgene:45497 ; RRID:Addgene_45497)
