[The description below was written by a language model from this plasmid's Addgene catalogue record and pLannotate feature annotations shown in this document.]
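Description:
pNkx-GFP is a mammalian reporter plasmid built on the promoterless pEGFP-1 backbone, in which a roughly 2.5 kb mouse Nkx2-5 (Nkx2.5/Csx) regulatory fragment, described as the cardiac enhancer plus base promoter, has been cloned between SacI and KpnI sites upstream of the EGFP coding sequence. Because the backbone supplies no promoter of its own for EGFP, fluorescence depends on the activity of the Nkx2.5 elements, so the construct reports transcriptional activity of this cardiac regulatory region rather than producing a fusion protein. The catalogue lists EGFP as a "tag", but the insert is regulatory DNA. The EGFP transcript is terminated by the SV40 polyadenylation signal. In both feature tables the stretch between the two multiple-cloning-site remnants, where the Nkx2.5 fragment lies, is unannotated, as expected for genomic regulatory sequence.

The plasmid replicates in E. coli from a high-copy ColE1/pUC-type origin and also carries an f1 origin. A single Tn5 NeoR/KanR gene serves two roles: a bacterial bla-type promoter drives it for kanamycin selection in bacteria, and the adjacent SV40 enhancer/early promoter drives it in mammalian cells for G418 selection of stable transfectants, with an HSV TK polyadenylation signal downstream. Short fragment hits such as RSF ori, ble, large T antigen and bGH poly(A) are probably annotation artefacts or backbone remnants rather than functional parts.

Two sequence records are provided, of 6,737 and 6,766 nt, with the same feature order. The depositor notes that the full sequence is approximate. The associated work concerns cardiac progenitor cells in the developing mammalian heart, which fits use of the construct to mark Nkx2.5-expressing cardiac lineage cells.
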