Features (pLannotate 1.2.2; 14 found; start..end, strand, type, name):
     48..107     +  rep_origin     RSF ori (fragment): Plasmids containing the RSF 1030 origin of replication can be propagated in E. coli cells that contain additional plasmids with compatible origins.
    148..183     +  misc_feature   MCS (fragment): pBluescript multiple cloning site
   2763..2789    +  misc_feature   MCS (fragment): multiple cloning site
   2797..3516    +  CDS            EGFP: the original enhanced GFP (Yang et al., 1996) mammalian codon-optimized
   3533..3616    +  CDS            large T antigen (fragment): large T antigen from SV40 (simian virus 40)
   3639..3760    +  polyA_signal   SV40 poly(A) signal: SV40 polyadenylation signal
   3794..4222    -  rep_origin     f1 ori (sequence partly withheld): f1 bacteriophage origin of replication; arrow indicates direction of (+) strand synthesis
   4249..4353    +  promoter       AmpR promoter: bla
   4355..4712    +  promoter       SV40 promoter: SV40 enhancer and early promoter
   4747..5541    +  CDS            NeoR/KanR: aminoglycoside phosphotransferase from Tn5; aph(3')-II (or nptII); confers resistance to neomycin, kanamycin, and G418 (Geneticin®)
   5562..5714    +  CDS            ble (fragment): BLE_KLEPN - Experimental evidence at protein level: Swiss-Prot protein existence level 1. Binding protein with a strong affinity to the bleomycin family of antibiotics. Binds to CL990; an antimitotic-antibiotic compound. From Klebsiella pneumoniae.
   5773..5820    +  polyA_signal   HSV TK poly(A) signal: herpes simplex virus thymidine kinase polyadenylation signal (Cole and Stacy, 1985)
   5911..5927    -  polyA_signal   bGH poly(A) signal (fragment): bovine growth hormone polyadenylation signal
   6149..6737    +  rep_origin     ori: high-copy-number ColE1/pMB1/pBR322/pUC origin of replication
>Addgene plasmid #45497 | pNkx-GFP | addgene full sequence | sequence record 367860 | Addgene NGS Result
AACGCCAGCAACGCGGCCTTTTTACGGTTCCTGGCCTTTTGCTGGCCTTTTGCTCACATGTTCTTTCCTG
CGTTATCCCCTGATTCTGTGGATAACCGTATTACCGCCATGCATTAGTTATTACTAGCGCTACCGGACTC
AGATCTCGAGCTCCACCGCGGTGGCGGCCGCTCTAGAACTAGTCCAGTCTGGGTCCTAATGCGGGTGGCG
TCTCTCTTGACAGGCAGCGTTTGGGGACAACAGCGGGGAAGGGAGATAAGATGACATACCAGAGCAGATT
TGGTGTGCGCGCTGATACTCCTGGCCCGACAGGAAACTCGGAGCTATTTAAAAAGGCCCTATCGATTACT
TTATCTTCCCCGGAGGAAAACTTCTTGCCGAGAGACAAAAGATGTCCCCCTACCTAAAGATACAAGGCCA
CACAGCAGAGGGTTTGTACAGGCGACGCGCGAGTAGATCCCTGGGAGCGCAGAGACGCCTTTCTACCGGC
AGAGACTGAAGTTTGACTGGAGCGAGGCGGGGCGGAGCCACCTCCCGGTCCCCGTGCACTCCGGAATTGT
GAACGCTCCCGCAAAGTCCCCGCGAGTGTTGTGTTCACACTAATTGGTGTGCCTCTGAGTTCCATCCGTA
CTCCCCCCCCCCCAAGTTTAAATGCTCCTTTTAAGGGCTTGAGTGTCTGCAGCCGTCATGTGCACCTTGA
AAGCTTGGCGTGTGACATTGTGTTCCTCTAGCGTCTCCATCCCGCTTTTCACCAATTCGTGCCCTGGCCG
AATCCCGTGGGAGCAGAGGTGGCCCCTCGAAGTCCCGGGCCACCCAGGGAGGCTCCGGGTACACCCAGAT
TCCCAGCAGTCCGTAGTCTGGGCTTTCCCCGTGTGACACTTTGCCGCCTACCGGTTCACAATCCTCTCGG
CCCGCGTGAGAGAAGGCGGCATGTTCCGTGGGACACAGTTTATTTTATGCACATTAAGGGCTGTAAAGCA
CGGTCTGAAAGAAAAAGATGGTGCGGCGGGGAGGAGCGGGAGAAGGGGCAGCGATGATCCTGGGACTGTG
CAGCGACCACTTACAACCTGATTCATGCCCACCGGGGACCCCAGCGGTCCTGGAGGGAGGCGGAGGCTCC
GAGGCTTCCGGTTGGGTTTCAGCCACCAGGTTCGGGCAGTGACTCTTGGACTCTGACCACGTCCCGCGGC
ACACTCGGAGACCCGGCTCGTCCGCGAAGCTAGGAGCGAATGGCCCGCAGCTGCGCGTCGCTCAATCTGA
GCTCTCAAGCCCAAAGCGTCTGCAGAGCCGCTTCCCAGAGCTCCAAGCCACCGCTAGCAGAGCTCTGAAG
GCACCTTGAAGCCTCGACCCACTTCAATGCCACCTGATTTTTCAAATTATCACCTTCTGAGACGCGATCC
TTCGGAACCGGCAGAGCCCCCACCTTTGAGCGCCGCCGTTTATGCTGTAGCGCTGTAGCGGTTTGCAGCA
GTCAGGGCAGGTGGAGGACCTTGTTACTGGCACTGCGGAGCCCGGAGCTGAGGGGAAAGAAAACGGAGAT
AAGGAAAAGGGCTGCAGAGGTCGGAAAGCAGCTCCCATCGGATCCATCAAATCAATCACAGCCCCAAGTG
ACCAAAGAGAAATTTTGCGTTTTGGAAATATCCCCACCACCAAAAGCACGAGGAAAGTGTGAGCAGCAAG
AAACTAACAATAAATTTTAGGTGCAAAAATATAAAGAAGCACACAGAATTTGAAAAAAAAAACCCGCACA
TTCTGCTATTTGAGTTTTCCATAAACATACAAATAAAACCTGCGGAAGATGTACTTCTTCAAGTCTGTGA
CAGACCCTGGACTGACTAACGGGGACGCGCTCATTTAAAATGTCAGCGGTTCCTATATTTCACCGAACTT
TCAACGAGCTTTTCCACATGTCCAGACTCATGGGACAGTATGCTTATGACCCTGTTAATTGTAGTTCAGA
CTTACTATGTCTCAATAAAGTGACTCAGCACTTGACCAGCATATGAGGCTCCCCGAGTCCAGTCCCCAGA
AACAAGTAGAATATACATATATATATAATTCTATATATCTATCTATATATTATTCTATATATATATTCTA
CTTGTATATATATGTATTACATAATATATATACAAGTAGAATATATATAATATAATTTATATTATATATA
GAATATATATAGAAACAAGTAGATTATATATATATATATATAGTATATATATATATATATATATATATAT
ATAGTATTGTATTACATACATGTGGGTATACATCATACACAGGACTAGTGGATCCCCCAGCTTGGGGCTT
TCAATCCATCCTCACCAGCCCATTTAGTGATACAGGACACAGTGCAAAGAATATTTATTCAAATCCTCGA
CCCACCCCCAACCCTGCGTTTAGACTCAGCATAACAGAATCAGGTATTTTCTTTGAGTGTGTCTGGCTGG
GATTTTCAGGCTAACGAGGAGCAATCTCCTTGCAGGAGTGGGAGACTATCCCAAATGTGTCGCGGCCCCT
TTAAAAAAAGCTGAGCAGGATTTTTTTTTCCCATCCCTATGTCTATATTAGGTGACGCAGAACTGCCCGT
CGCTCCTGTCATCCAGGCCCCTGGCCCAATGGCAGGCTGAATCCCCCCTACTCCAGCCTGCTCCCGCCTC
TCTGCCCTGGATGTGGCGCGCGGCGGGCGGCGGGCACCATGCGGGGAGGCTGTCCCCAGGGGTGGGCAGC
ACCACTCTCTGCTACCCACCTGGCCCAAGCTGGGTACCGCGGGCCCGGGATCCACCGGTCGCCACCATGG
TGAGCAAGGGCGAGGAGCTGTTCACCGGGGTGGTGCCCATCCTGGTCGAGCTGGACGGCGACGTAAACGG
CCACAAGTTCAGCGTGTCCGGCGAGGGCGAGGGCGATGCCACCTACGGCAAGCTGACCCTGAAGTTCATC
TGCACCACCGGCAAGCTGCCCGTGCCCTGGCCCACCCTCGTGACCACCCTGACCTACGGCGTGCAGTGCT
TCAGCCGCTACCCCGACCACATGAAGCAGCACGACTTCTTCAAGTCCGCCATGCCCGAAGGCTACGTCCA
GGAGCGCACCATCTTCTTCAAGGACGACGGCAACTACAAGACCCGCGCCGAGGTGAAGTTCGAGGGCGAC
ACCCTGGTGAACCGCATCGAGCTGAAGGGCATCGACTTCAAGGAGGACGGCAACATCCTGGGGCACAAGC
TGGAGTACAACTACAACAGCCACAACGTCTATATCATGGCCGACAAGCAGAAGAACGGCATCAAGGTGAA
CTTCAAGATCCGCCACAACATCGAGGACGGCAGCGTGCAGCTCGCCGACCACTACCAGCAGAACACCCCC
ATCGGCGACGGCCCCGTGCTGCTGCCCGACAACCACTACCTGAGCACCCAGTCCGCCCTGAGCAAAGACC
CCAACGAGAAGCGCGATCACATGGTCCTGCTGGAGTTCGTGACCGCCGCCGGGATCACTCTCGGCATGGA
CGAGCTGTACAAGTAAAGCGGCCGCGACTCTAGATCATAATCAGCCATACCACATTTGTAGAGGTTTTAC
TTGCTTTAAAAAACCTCCCACACCTCCCCCTGAACCTGAAACATAAAATGAATGCAATTGTTGTTGTTAA
CTTGTTTATTGCAGCTTATAATGGTTACAAATAAAGCAATAGCATCACAAATTTCACAAATAAAGCATTT
TTTTCACTGCATTCTAGTTGTGGTTTGTCCAAACTCATCAATGTATCTTAAGGCGTAAATTGTAAGCGTT
AATATTTTGTTAAAATTCGCGTTAAATTTTTGTTAAATCAGCTCATTTTTTAACCAATAGGCCGAAATCG
GCAAAATCCCTTATAAATCAAAAGAATAGACCGAGATAGGGT
[37 nt withheld, positions 3893-3929]
AAAGAACGTGGACTCCAACGTCAAAGG
[49 nt withheld, positions 3957-4005]
T
[91 nt withheld, positions 4007-4097]
G
[124 nt withheld, positions 4099-4222]
CAGGTGGCACTTTTCGGGGAAATGTGCGCGGAACCCCTATTTGTTTATTTTTCTAAATACATTCAAATAT
GTATCCGCTCATGAGACAATAACCCTGATAAATGCTTCAATAATATTGAAAAAGGAAGAGTCCTGAGGCG
GAAAGAACCAGCTGTGGAATGTGTGTCAGTTAGGGTGTGGAAAGTCCCCAGGCTCCCCAGCAGGCAGAAG
TATGCAAAGCATGCATCTCAATTAGTCAGCAACCAGGTGTGGAAAGTCCCCAGGCTCCCCAGCAGGCAGA
AGTATGCAAAGCATGCATCTCAATTAGTCAGCAACCATAGTCCCGCCCCTAACTCCGCCCATCCCGCCCC
TAACTCCGCCCAGTTCCGCCCATTCTCCGCCCCATGGCTGACTAATTTTTTTTATTTATGCAGAGGCCGA
GGCCGCCTCGGCCTCTGAGCTATTCCAGAAGTAGTGAGGAGGCTTTTTTGGAGGCCTAGGCTTTTGCAAA
GATCGATCAAGAGACAGGATGAGGATCGTTTCGCATGATTGAACAAGATGGATTGCACGCAGGTTCTCCG
GCCGCTTGGGTGGAGAGGCTATTCGGCTATGACTGGGCACAACAGACAATCGGCTGCTCTGATGCCGCCG
TGTTCCGGCTGTCAGCGCAGGGGCGCCCGGTTCTTTTTGTCAAGACCGACCTGTCCGGTGCCCTGAATGA
ACTGCAAGACGAGGCAGCGCGGCTATCGTGGCTGGCCACGACGGGCGTTCCTTGCGCAGCTGTGCTCGAC
GTTGTCACTGAAGCGGGAAGGGACTGGCTGCTATTGGGCGAAGTGCCGGGGCAGGATCTCCTGTCATCTC
ACCTTGCTCCTGCCGAGAAAGTATCCATCATGGCTGATGCAATGCGGCGGCTGCATACGCTTGATCCGGC
TACCTGCCCATTCGACCACCAAGCGAAACATCGCATCGAGCGAGCACGTACTCGGATGGAAGCCGGTCTT
GTCGATCAGGATGATCTGGACGAAGAGCATCAGGGGCTCGCGCCAGCCGAACTGTTCGCCAGGCTCAAGG
CGAGCATGCCCGACGGCGAGGATCTCGTCGTGACCCATGGCGATGCCTGCTTGCCGAATATCATGGTGGA
AAATGGCCGCTTTTCTGGATTCATCGACTGTGGCCGGCTGGGTGTGGCGGACCGCTATCAGGACATAGCG
TTGGCTACCCGTGATATTGCTGAAGAGCTTGGCGGCGAATGGGCTGACCGCTTCCTCGTGCTTTACGGTA
TCGCCGCTCCCGATTCGCAGCGCATCGCCTTCTATCGCCTTCTTGACGAGTTCTTCTGAGCGGGACTCTG
GGGTTCGAAATGACCGACCAAGCGACGCCCAACCTGCCATCACGAGATTTCGATTCCACCGCCGCCTTCT
ATGAAAGGTTGGGCTTCGGAATCGTTTTCCGGGACGCCGGCTGGATGATCCTCCAGCGCGGGGATCTCAT
GCTGGAGTTCTTCGCCCACCCTAGGGGGAGGCTAACTGAAACACGGAAGGAGACAATACCGGAAGGAACC
CGCGCTATGACGGCAATAAAAAGACAGAATAAAACGCACGGTGTTGGGTCGTTTGTTCATAAACGCGGGG
TTCGGTCCCAGGGCTGGCACTCTGTCGATACCCCACCGAGACCCCATTGGGGCCAATACGCCCGCGTTTC
TTCCTTTTCCCCACCCCACCCCCCAAGTTCGGGTGAAGGCCCAGGGCTCGCAGCCAACGTCGGGGCGGCA
GGCCCTGCCATAGCCTCAGGTTACTCATATATACTTTAGATTGATTTAAAACTTCATTTTTAATTTAAAA
GGATCTAGGTGAAGATCCTTTTTGATAATCTCATGACCAAAATCCCTTAACGTGAGTTTTCGTTCCACTG
AGCGTCAGACCCCGTAGAAAAGATCAAAGGATCTTCTTGAGATCCTTTTTTTCTGCGCGTAATCTGCTGC
TTGCAAACAAAAAAACCACCGCTACCAGCGGTGGTTTGTTTGCCGGATCAAGAGCTACCAACTCTTTTTC
CGAAGGTAACTGGCTTCAGCAGAGCGCAGATACCAAATACTGTTCTTCTAGTGTAGCCGTAGTTAGGCCA
CCACTTCAAGAACTCTGTAGCACCGCCTACATACCTCGCTCTGCTAATCCTGTTACCAGTGGCTGCTGCC
AGTGGCGATAAGTCGTGTCTTACCGGGTTGGACTCAAGACGATAGTTACCGGATAAGGCGCAGCGGTCGG
GCTGAACGGGGGGTTCGTGCACACAGCCCAGCTTGGAGCGAACGACCTACACCGAACTGAGATACCTACA
GCGTGAGCTATGAGAAAGCGCCACGCTTCCCGAAGGGAGAAAGGCGGACAGGTATCCGGTAAGCGGCAGG
GTCGGAACAGGAGAGCGCACGAGGGAGCTTCCAGGGGGAAACGCCTGGTATCTTTATAGTCCTGTCGGGT
TTCGCCACCTCTGACTTGAGCGTCGATTTTTGTGATGCTCGTCAGGGGGGCGGAGCCTATGGAAA
