Features (pLannotate 1.2.2; 13 found; start..end, strand, type, name):
     34..69      +  misc_feature   MCS (fragment): pBluescript multiple cloning site
   2678..2704    +  misc_feature   MCS (fragment): multiple cloning site
   2712..3431    +  CDS            EGFP: the original enhanced GFP (Yang et al., 1996) mammalian codon-optimized
   3448..3531    +  CDS            large T antigen (fragment): large T antigen from SV40 (simian virus 40)
   3554..3675    +  polyA_signal   SV40 poly(A) signal: SV40 polyadenylation signal
   3709..4137    -  rep_origin     f1 ori (sequence partly withheld): f1 bacteriophage origin of replication; arrow indicates direction of (+) strand synthesis
   4164..4268    +  promoter       AmpR promoter: bla
   4270..4627    +  promoter       SV40 promoter: SV40 enhancer and early promoter
   4662..5456    +  CDS            NeoR/KanR: aminoglycoside phosphotransferase from Tn5; aph(3')-II (or nptII); confers resistance to neomycin, kanamycin, and G418 (Geneticin®)
   5477..5629    +  CDS            ble (fragment): BLE_KLEPN - Experimental evidence at protein level: Swiss-Prot protein existence level 1. Binding protein with a strong affinity to the bleomycin family of antibiotics. Binds to CL990; an antimitotic-antibiotic compound. From Klebsiella pneumoniae.
   5688..5735    +  polyA_signal   HSV TK poly(A) signal: herpes simplex virus thymidine kinase polyadenylation signal (Cole and Stacy, 1985)
   5826..5842    -  polyA_signal   bGH poly(A) signal (fragment): bovine growth hormone polyadenylation signal
   6064..6652    +  rep_origin     ori: high-copy-number ColE1/pMB1/pBR322/pUC origin of replication
>Addgene plasmid #45497 | pNkx-GFP | analyzer sequence | sequence record 65284
TAGTTATTACTAGCGCTACCGGACTCAGATCTCGAGCTCCACCGCGGTGGCGGCCGCTCTAGAACTAGTC
CAGTCTGGGTCCTAATGCGGGTGGCGTCTCTCTTGACAGGCAGCGTTTGGGGACAACAGCGGGGAAGGGA
GATAAGATGACATACCAGAGCAGATTTGGTGTGCGCGCTGATACTCCTGGCCCGACAGGAAACTCGGAGC
TATTTAAAAAGGCCCTATCGATTACTTTATCTTCCCCGGAGGAAAACTTCTTGCCGAGAGACAAAAGATG
TCCCCCTACCTAAAGATACAAGGCCACACAGCAGAGGGTTTGTACAGGCGACGCGCGAGTAGATCCCTGG
GAGCGCAGAGACGCCTTTCTACCGGCAGAGACTGAAGTTTGACTGGAGCGAGGCGGGGCGGAGCCACCTC
CCGGTCCCCGTGCACTCCGGAATTGTGAACGCTCCCGCAAAGTCCCCGCGAGTGTTGTGTTCACACTAAT
TGGTGTGCCTCTGAGTTCCATCCGTACTCCCCCCCCCCCAAGTTTAAATGCTCCTTTTAAGGGCTTGAGT
GTCTGCAGCCGTCATGTGCACCTTGAAAGCTTGGCGTGTGACATTGTGTTCCTCTAGCGTCTCCATCCCG
CTTTTCACCAATTCGTGCCCTGGCCGAATCCCGTGGGAGCAGAGGTGGCCCCTCGAAGTCCCGGGCCACC
CAGGGAGGCTCCGGGTACACCCAGATTCCCAGCAGTCCGTAGTCTGGGCTTTCCCCGTGTGACACTTTGC
CGCCTACCGGTTCACAATCCTCTCGGCCCGCGTGAGAGAAGGCGGCATGTTCCGTGGGACACAGTTTATT
TTATGCACATTAAGGGCTGTAAAGCACGGTCTGAAAGAAAAAGATGGTGCGGCGGGGAGGAGCGGGAGAA
GGGGCAGCGATGATCCTGGGACTGTGCAGCGACCACTTACAACCTGATTCATGCCCACCGGAGACCCCAG
CGGTCCTGGAGGGAGGCGGAGGCTCCGAGGCTTCCGGTTGGGTTTCAGCCACCAGGTTCGGGCAGTGACT
CTTGGACTCTGACCACGTCCCGCGGCACACTCGGAGACCCGGCTCGTCCGCGAAGCTAGGAGCGAATGGC
CCGCAGCTGCGCGTCGCTCAATCTGAGCTCTCAAGCCCAAAGCGTCTGCAGAGCCGCTTCCCAGAGCTCC
AAGCCACCGCTAGCAGAGCTCTGAAGGCACCTTGAAGCCTCGACCCACTTCAATGTCACCTGATTTTTCA
AATTATCACCTTCTGAGACGCGATCCTTCGGAACCGGCAGAGCCCCCACCTTTGAGCGCCGCCGTTTATG
CTGTAGCGCTGTAGCGGTTTGCAGCAGTCAGGGCAGGTGGAGGACCTTGTTACTGGCACTGCGGAGCCCG
GAGCTGAGGGGAAAGAAAACGGAGATAAGGAAAAGGGCTGCAGAGGTCGGAAAGCAGCTCCCATCGGATC
CATCAAATCAATCACAGCCCCAAGTGACCAAAGAGAAATTTTGCGTTTTGGAAATATCCCCACCACCAAA
AGCACGAGGAAAGTGTGAGCAGCAAGAAACTAACAATAAATTTTAGGTGCAAAAATATAAAGAAGCACAC
AGAATTTGAAAAAAAAAACCCGCACATTCTGCTATTTGAGTTTTCCATAAACATACAAATAAAACCTGCG
GAAGATGTACTTCTTCAAGTCTGTGACAGACCCTGGACTGACTAACGGGGACGCGCTCATTTAAAATGTC
AGCGGTTCCTATATTTCACCGAACTTTCAACGAGCTTTTCCACATGTCCAGACTCATGGGACAGTATGCT
TATGACCCTGTTAATTGTAGTTCAGACTTACTATGTCTCAATAAAGTGACTCAGCACTTGACCAGCATAT
GAGGCTCCCCGAGTCCAGTCCCCAGAAACAAGTAGAATATACATATATATATAATTCTATATATCTATCT
ATATATTATTCTATATATATATTCTACTTGTATATATATGTATTACATAATATATATACAAGTAGAATAT
ATATAATATAATTTATATTATATATAGAATATATATAGAAACAAGTAGATTATATATATATATATATATA
GTATATATATATATATATATATATATATATATAGTATTGTATTACATACATGTGGGTATACATCATACAC
ATGGCTTTCAATCCATCCTCACCAGCCCATTTAGTGATACAGGACACAGTGCAAAGAATATTTATTCAAA
TCCTCGACCCACCCCCAACCCTGCGTTTAGACTCAGCATAACAGAATCAGGTATTTTCTTTGAGTGTGTT
GGCTGGGATTTTCAGGCTAACGAGGAGCAATCTCCTTGCAGGAGTGGGAGACTATCCCAAATGTGTCGCG
GCCCCTTTAAAAAAAGCTGAGCAGGATTTTTTTTTCCCATCCCTATGTCTATATTAGGTGACGCAGAACT
GCCCGTCGCTCCTGTCATCCAGGCCCCTGGCCCAATGGCAGGCTGAATCCCCCCTACTCCAGCCTGCTCC
CGCCTCTTCTGCCCCTGGTGCTCCGCGCTACCTGCTGCCGCGCACCACATCCAGGACAGAGAGGCGGGTG
CGCGGGCGGGCGGCGGCACCATGCGGGGAGGCTGTCCCCAGGGGTGGCAGCACCACTCTCTGCTACCCAC
CTGGCCGGATCCGAATTGGTACCGCGGGCCCGGGATCCACCGGTCGCCACCATGGTGAGCAAGGGCGAGG
AGCTGTTCACCGGGGTGGTGCCCATCCTGGTCGAGCTGGACGGCGACGTAAACGGCCACAAGTTCAGCGT
GTCCGGCGAGGGCGAGGGCGATGCCACCTACGGCAAGCTGACCCTGAAGTTCATCTGCACCACCGGCAAG
CTGCCCGTGCCCTGGCCCACCCTCGTGACCACCCTGACCTACGGCGTGCAGTGCTTCAGCCGCTACCCCG
ACCACATGAAGCAGCACGACTTCTTCAAGTCCGCCATGCCCGAAGGCTACGTCCAGGAGCGCACCATCTT
CTTCAAGGACGACGGCAACTACAAGACCCGCGCCGAGGTGAAGTTCGAGGGCGACACCCTGGTGAACCGC
ATCGAGCTGAAGGGCATCGACTTCAAGGAGGACGGCAACATCCTGGGGCACAAGCTGGAGTACAACTACA
ACAGCCACAACGTCTATATCATGGCCGACAAGCAGAAGAACGGCATCAAGGTGAACTTCAAGATCCGCCA
CAACATCGAGGACGGCAGCGTGCAGCTCGCCGACCACTACCAGCAGAACACCCCCATCGGCGACGGCCCC
GTGCTGCTGCCCGACAACCACTACCTGAGCACCCAGTCCGCCCTGAGCAAAGACCCCAACGAGAAGCGCG
ATCACATGGTCCTGCTGGAGTTCGTGACCGCCGCCGGGATCACTCTCGGCATGGACGAGCTGTACAAGTA
AAGCGGCCGCGACTCTAGATCATAATCAGCCATACCACATTTGTAGAGGTTTTACTTGCTTTAAAAAACC
TCCCACACCTCCCCCTGAACCTGAAACATAAAATGAATGCAATTGTTGTTGTTAACTTGTTTATTGCAGC
TTATAATGGTTACAAATAAAGCAATAGCATCACAAATTTCACAAATAAAGCATTTTTTTCACTGCATTCT
AGTTGTGGTTTGTCCAAACTCATCAATGTATCTTAAGGCGTAAATTGTAAGCGTTAATATTTTGTTAAAA
TTCGCGTTAAATTTTTGTTAAATCAGCTCATTTTTTAACCAATAGGCCGAAATCGGCAAAATCCCTTATA
AATCAAAAGAATAGACCGAGATAGGGT
[37 nt withheld, positions 3808-3844]
AAAGAACGTGGACTCCAACGTCAAAGG
[49 nt withheld, positions 3872-3920]
T
[91 nt withheld, positions 3922-4012]
G
[124 nt withheld, positions 4014-4137]
CAGGTGGCACTTTTCGGGGAAATGTGCGCGGAACCCCTATTTGTTTATTTTTCTAAATACATTCAAATAT
GTATCCGCTCATGAGACAATAACCCTGATAAATGCTTCAATAATATTGAAAAAGGAAGAGTCCTGAGGCG
GAAAGAACCAGCTGTGGAATGTGTGTCAGTTAGGGTGTGGAAAGTCCCCAGGCTCCCCAGCAGGCAGAAG
TATGCAAAGCATGCATCTCAATTAGTCAGCAACCAGGTGTGGAAAGTCCCCAGGCTCCCCAGCAGGCAGA
AGTATGCAAAGCATGCATCTCAATTAGTCAGCAACCATAGTCCCGCCCCTAACTCCGCCCATCCCGCCCC
TAACTCCGCCCAGTTCCGCCCATTCTCCGCCCCATGGCTGACTAATTTTTTTTATTTATGCAGAGGCCGA
GGCCGCCTCGGCCTCTGAGCTATTCCAGAAGTAGTGAGGAGGCTTTTTTGGAGGCCTAGGCTTTTGCAAA
GATCGATCAAGAGACAGGATGAGGATCGTTTCGCATGATTGAACAAGATGGATTGCACGCAGGTTCTCCG
GCCGCTTGGGTGGAGAGGCTATTCGGCTATGACTGGGCACAACAGACAATCGGCTGCTCTGATGCCGCCG
TGTTCCGGCTGTCAGCGCAGGGGCGCCCGGTTCTTTTTGTCAAGACCGACCTGTCCGGTGCCCTGAATGA
ACTGCAAGACGAGGCAGCGCGGCTATCGTGGCTGGCCACGACGGGCGTTCCTTGCGCAGCTGTGCTCGAC
GTTGTCACTGAAGCGGGAAGGGACTGGCTGCTATTGGGCGAAGTGCCGGGGCAGGATCTCCTGTCATCTC
ACCTTGCTCCTGCCGAGAAAGTATCCATCATGGCTGATGCAATGCGGCGGCTGCATACGCTTGATCCGGC
TACCTGCCCATTCGACCACCAAGCGAAACATCGCATCGAGCGAGCACGTACTCGGATGGAAGCCGGTCTT
GTCGATCAGGATGATCTGGACGAAGAGCATCAGGGGCTCGCGCCAGCCGAACTGTTCGCCAGGCTCAAGG
CGAGCATGCCCGACGGCGAGGATCTCGTCGTGACCCATGGCGATGCCTGCTTGCCGAATATCATGGTGGA
AAATGGCCGCTTTTCTGGATTCATCGACTGTGGCCGGCTGGGTGTGGCGGACCGCTATCAGGACATAGCG
TTGGCTACCCGTGATATTGCTGAAGAGCTTGGCGGCGAATGGGCTGACCGCTTCCTCGTGCTTTACGGTA
TCGCCGCTCCCGATTCGCAGCGCATCGCCTTCTATCGCCTTCTTGACGAGTTCTTCTGAGCGGGACTCTG
GGGTTCGAAATGACCGACCAAGCGACGCCCAACCTGCCATCACGAGATTTCGATTCCACCGCCGCCTTCT
ATGAAAGGTTGGGCTTCGGAATCGTTTTCCGGGACGCCGGCTGGATGATCCTCCAGCGCGGGGATCTCAT
GCTGGAGTTCTTCGCCCACCCTAGGGGGAGGCTAACTGAAACACGGAAGGAGACAATACCGGAAGGAACC
CGCGCTATGACGGCAATAAAAAGACAGAATAAAACGCACGGTGTTGGGTCGTTTGTTCATAAACGCGGGG
TTCGGTCCCAGGGCTGGCACTCTGTCGATACCCCACCGAGACCCCATTGGGGCCAATACGCCCGCGTTTC
TTCCTTTTCCCCACCCCACCCCCCAAGTTCGGGTGAAGGCCCAGGGCTCGCAGCCAACGTCGGGGCGGCA
GGCCCTGCCATAGCCTCAGGTTACTCATATATACTTTAGATTGATTTAAAACTTCATTTTTAATTTAAAA
GGATCTAGGTGAAGATCCTTTTTGATAATCTCATGACCAAAATCCCTTAACGTGAGTTTTCGTTCCACTG
AGCGTCAGACCCCGTAGAAAAGATCAAAGGATCTTCTTGAGATCCTTTTTTTCTGCGCGTAATCTGCTGC
TTGCAAACAAAAAAACCACCGCTACCAGCGGTGGTTTGTTTGCCGGATCAAGAGCTACCAACTCTTTTTC
CGAAGGTAACTGGCTTCAGCAGAGCGCAGATACCAAATACTGTCCTTCTAGTGTAGCCGTAGTTAGGCCA
CCACTTCAAGAACTCTGTAGCACCGCCTACATACCTCGCTCTGCTAATCCTGTTACCAGTGGCTGCTGCC
AGTGGCGATAAGTCGTGTCTTACCGGGTTGGACTCAAGACGATAGTTACCGGATAAGGCGCAGCGGTCGG
GCTGAACGGGGGGTTCGTGCACACAGCCCAGCTTGGAGCGAACGACCTACACCGAACTGAGATACCTACA
GCGTGAGCTATGAGAAAGCGCCACGCTTCCCGAAGGGAGAAAGGCGGACAGGTATCCGGTAAGCGGCAGG
GTCGGAACAGGAGAGCGCACGAGGGAGCTTCCAGGGGGAAACGCCTGGTATCTTTATAGTCCTGTCGGGT
TTCGCCACCTCTGACTTGAGCGTCGATTTTTGTGATGCTCGTCAGGGGGGCGGAGCCTATGGAAAAACGC
CAGCAACGCGGCCTTTTTACGGTTCCTGGCCTTTTGCTGGCCTTTTGCTCACATGTTCTTTCCTGCGTTA
TCCCCTGATTCTGTGGATAACCGTATTACCGCCATGCAT
