>Addgene plasmid #45497 | pNkx-GFP | addgene partial sequence | sequence record 64094 | EGFP-N 5'-CGTCGCCGTCCAGCTCGACCAG-3'
AACAGCTCCTCGCCCTTGCTCACCATGGTGGCGACCGGTGGATCCCGGGCCCGCGGTACCCAGCTTGGGC
CAGGTGGGTAGCAGAGAGTGGTGCTGCCCACCCCTGGGGACAGCCTCCCCGCATGGTGCCCGCCGCCCGC
CGCGCGCCACATCCAGGGCAGAGAGGCGGGAGCAGGCTGGAGTAGGGGGGATTCAGCCTGCCATTGGGCC
AGGGGCCTGGATGACAGGAGCGACGGGCAGTTCTGCGTCACCTAATATAGACATAGGGATGGGAAAAAAA
AATCCTGCTCAGCTTTTTTTAAAGGGGCCGCGACACATTTGGGATAGTCTCCCACTCCTGCAAGGAGATT
GCTCCTCGTTAGCCTGAAAATCCCAGCCAGACACACTCAAAGAAAATACCTGATTCTGTTATGCTGAGTC
TAAACGCAGGGTTGGGGGTGGGTCGAGGATTTGAATAAATATTCTTTGCACTGTGTCCTGTATCACTAAA
TGGGCTGGTGAGGATGGATTGAAAGCCCCAAGCTGGGGGATCCACTAGTCCTGTGTATGATGTATACCCA
CATGTATGTAATACAATACTATATATATATATATATATATATATATATACTATATATATATATATATAAT
CTACTTGTTTCTATATATATTCTATATATAATATAAATTATATTATATATATTCTACTTGTATATATATT
ATGTAATACATATATATACAAGTAGAATATATATATAGAATAATATATAGATAGATATATAGAATTATAT
ATATATGTATATTCTACTTGTTTCTGGGGACTGGACTCGGG
