>Addgene plasmid #45497 | pNkx-GFP | addgene partial sequence | sequence record 64281 | pBR322ori-F 5'-GGGAAACGCCTGGTATCTTT-3'
CACCTCTGACTTGAGCGTCGATTTTTGTGATGCTCGTCAGGGGGGCGGAGCCTATGGAAAAACGCCAGCA
ACGCGGCCTTTTTACGGTTCCTGGCCTTTTGCTGGCCTTTTGCTCACATGTTCTTTCCTGCGTTATCCCC
TGATTCTGTGGATAACCGTATTACCGCCATGCATTAGTTATTACTAGCGCTACCGGACTCAGATCTCGAG
CTCCACCGCGGTGGCGGCCGCTCTAGAACTAGTCCAGTCTGGGTCCTAATGCGGGTGGCGTCTCTCTTGA
CAGGCAGCGTTTGGGGACAACAGCGGGGAAGGGAGATAAGATGACATACCAGAGCAGATTTGGTGTGCGC
GCTGATACTCCTGGCCCGACAGGAAACTCGGAGCTATTTAAAAAGGCCCTATCGATTACTTTATCTTCCC
CGGAGGAAAACTTCTTGCCGAGAGACAAAAGATGTCCCCCTACCTAAAGATACAAGGCCACACAGCAGAG
GGTTTGTACAGGCGACGCGCGAGTAGATCCCTGGGAGCGCAGAGACGCCTTTCTACCGGCAGAGACTGAA
GTTTGACTGGAGCGAGGCGGGGCGGAGCCACCTCCCGGTCCCCGTGCACTCCGGAATTGTGAACGCTCCC
GCAAAGTCCCCGCGAGTGTTGTGTTCACACTAATTGGTGTGCCTCTGAGTTCCATCCGTACTCCCCCCCC
CCCAAGTTTAAATGCTCCTTTTAAGGGCTTGAGTGTCTGCAGCCGTCATGTGCACCTTGAAAGCTTGGCG
TGTGACATTGTGTTCCTCTAGCGTCTCCATCCCGCTTTTCACCAATTCGTGCCCTGGCCGAATCCCGTGG
GAGCAGAGGTGGCCCCTCGAAGTCCCGGGCCACCCAGGGAGGCTCCGGGTACACCCAGATTCCCAGCAGT
CCGTA
